>Addgene plasmid #43629 | III-GCGG | depositor partial sequence | sequence record 58894 | III-GCGG sequence 426 bps
CGTCTCGGCTCACCCCAGAGCAGGTCGTGGCAATCGCGAGCAATAACGGCGGAAAACAGGCTTTGGAAAC
GGTGCAGAGGCTCCTTCCAGTGCTGTGCCAAGCGCACGGACTCACCCCAGAGCAGGTCGTGGCGATCGCA
AGCCACGACGGAGGAAAGCAAGCCTTGGAAACAGTACAGAGGCTGTTGCCTGTGCTGTGCCAAGCGCACG
GCCTCACCCCAGAGCAGGTCGTGGCAATCGCGAGCAATAACGGCGGAAAACAGGCTTTGGAAACGGTGCA
GAGGCTCCTTCCAGTGCTGTGCCAAGCGCACGGATTAACCCCAGAGCAGGTCGTGGCAATCGCGAGCAAT
AACGGCGGAAAACAGGCTTTGGAAACGGTGCAGAGGCTCCTTCCAGTGCTGTGCCAAGCGCACGGACTCA
GAGACG
