>Addgene plasmid #43629 | III-GCGG | addgene partial sequence | sequence record 61553 | M13-F20 5'-TGTAAAACGACGGCCAGT-3'
TTGGGCGATTGGGCCCTCTGATGCATGCTCGAGCGGCCGCCAGTGTGATGGATATCTGCAGAATTCGCCC
TTGCCGTCCTAGCGCGTCTCGGCTCACCCCAGAGCAGGTCGTGGCAATCGCGAGCAATAACGGCGGAAAA
CAGGCTTTGGAAACGGTGCAGAGGCTCCTTCCAGTGCTGTGCCAAGCGCACGGACTCACCCCAGAGCAGG
TCGTGGCGATCGCAAGCCACGACGGAGGAAAGCAAGCCTTGGAAACAGTACAGAGGCTGTTGCCTGTGCT
GTGCCAAGCGCACGGCCTCACCCCAGAGCAGGTCGTGGCAATCGCGAGCAATAACGGCGGAAAACAGGCT
TTGGAAACGGTGCAGAGGCTCCTTCCAGTGCTGTGCCAAGCGCACGGATTAACCCCAGAGCAGGTCGTGG
CAATCGCGAGCAATAACGGCGGAAAACAGGCTTTGGAAACGGTGCAGAGGCTCCTTCCAGTGCTGTGCCA
AGCGCACGGACTCAGAGACGTGGGCACAGGAAAGAAGGGCGAATTCCAGCACACTGGCGGCCGTTACTAG
TGGATCCGAGCTCGGTACCAAGCTTGATGCATAGCTTGAGTATTCTATAGTGTCACCTAAATAGCTTGGC
GTAATCATGGTCATAGCTGTTTCCTGTGTGAAATTGTTATCCGCTCACAATTCCACACAACATACGAGCC
GGAAGCATAAAGTGTAAAGCCTGGGGTGCCTAATGAGTGAGCTAACTCACATTAATTGCGTTGCGCTCAC
TGCCCGCTTTCCAGTCGGGAAACCTGTCGTGCCAGCTGCATTAATGAATCGGCCAACGCGCGGGGAGAGG
CGGTTTGCGTATTGGGCGCTCTTCCGCTTCCTCGCTCACTGACTCGCTGCGCTC
