[The description below was written by a language model from this plasmid's Addgene catalogue record.]
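Description:
III-GCGG is a bacterial cloning plasmid built on the commercial pCRII-TOPO backbone (about 4.0 kb without insert), carrying a 426 bp synthetic insert introduced by TOPO cloning. It is maintained at high copy number in E. coli and is selectable with both ampicillin and kanamycin, reflecting the two resistance markers carried on this backbone. The insert sits between the T7 and M13-reverse priming sites, which are listed as the sequencing primers for verifying it. No feature table accompanies the record, so individual backbone elements and the internal organisation of the insert cannot be described in detail.

The plasmid comes from a TALEN genome-editing system developed for generating human stem cell-based disease models. The record does not explicitly define the insert. However, its name and size suggest a pre-assembled block of four TAL effector repeat units, each of roughly 100 bp, specifying the DNA bases G, C, G and G. The "III" prefix would then probably indicate the position this tetramer occupies in a larger repeat array. This reading is an inference from the naming and the associated publication rather than a recorded fact. On that interpretation, the plasmid serves as one member of a library of storage and source modules. Repeat blocks would be taken from these modules and combined to build a custom DNA-binding domain, which is then joined to a nuclease domain in a separate expression vector. III-GCGG has no recorded eukaryotic promoter or expression elements, consistent with its classification as a cloning plasmid rather than an expression construct.
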