Addgene plasmid #43629: III-GCGG
Depositing lab: Chad Cowan & Kiran Musunuru. Depositing organization: Harvard University. Publication: A TALEN Genome-Editing System for Generating Human Stem Cell-Based Disease Models. Ding Q, Lee YK, Schaefer EA, Peters DT, Veres A, Kim K, Kuperwasser N, Motola DL, Meissner TB, Hendriks WT, Trevisan M, Gupta RM, Moisan A, Banks E, Friesen M, Schinzel RT, Xia F, Tang A, Xia Y, Figueroa E, Wann A, Ahfeldt T, Daheron L, Zhang F, Rubin LL, Peng LF, Chung RT, Musunuru K, Cowan CA. Cell Stem Cell. 2012 Dec 12. pii: S1934-5909(12)00645-5. doi: 10.1016/j.stem.2012.11.011. PubMed 23246482.
Backbone
  Vector backbone: pCRII-TOPO
  Backbone manufacturer: Invitrogen
  Backbone size w/o insert (bp): 3973
  Vector type: Bacterial Cloning
Growth in bacteria
  Bacterial resistance: Ampicillin and Kanamycin, 100 & 50 μg/mL
  Growth temperature: 37°C
  Growth strain: Top10
  Copy number: High Copy
Gene/Insert
  Gene/Insert name: III-GCGG
  Species: Synthetic
  Insert size (bp): 426
  Cloning method: TOPO Cloning
  Sequencing primers: 5′ T7; 3′ M13-rev
Terms and licenses: Academic/Nonprofit Terms; Industry Terms: Not Available to Industry
How to cite: III-GCGG was a gift from Chad Cowan & Kiran Musunuru (Addgene plasmid # 43629 ; http://n2t.net/addgene:43629 ; RRID:Addgene_43629)
